>Addgene plasmid #116679 | pHAGE-SIRPB1-R124Q | addgene full sequence | sequence record 250448 | Addgene NGS Result
TGGAAGGGCTAATTCACTCCCAAAGAAGACAAGATATCCTTGATCTGTGGATCTACCACACACAAGGCTA
CTTCCCTGATTAGCAGAACTACACACCAGGGCCAGGGGTCAGATATCCACTGACCTTTGGATGGTGCTAC
AAGCTAGTACCAGTTGAGCCAGATAAGGTAGAAGAGGCCAATAAAGGAGAGAACACCAGCTTGTTACACC
CTGTGAGCCTGCATGGGATGGATGACCCGGAGAGAGAAGTGTTAGAGTGGAGGTTTGACAGCCGCCTAGC
ATTTCATCACGTGGCCCGAGAGCTGCATCCGGAGTACTTCAAGAACTGCTGATATCGAGCTTGCTACAAG
GGACTTTCCGCTGGGGACTTTCCAGGGAGGCGTGGCCTGGGCGGGACTGGGGAGTGGCGAGCCCTCAGAT
CCTGCATATAAGCAGCTGCTTTTTGCCTGTACTGGGTCTCTCTGGTTAGACCAGATCTGAGCCTGGGAGC
TCTCTGGCTAACTAGGGAACCCACTGCTTAAGCCTCAATAAAGCTTGCCTTGAGTGCTTCAAGTAGTGTG
TGCCCGTCTGTTGTGTGACTCTGGTAACTAGAGATCCCTCAGACCCTTTTAGTCAGTGTGGAAAATCTCT
AGCAGTGGCGCCCGAACAGGGACTTGAAAGCGAAAGGGAAACCAGAGGAGCTCTCTCGACGCAGGACTCG
GCTTGCTGAAGCGCGCACGGCAAGAGGCGAGGGGCGGCGACTGGTGAGTACGCCAAAAATTTTGACTAGC
GGAGGCTAGAAGGAGAGAGATGGGTGCGAGAGCGTCAGTATTAAGCGGGGGAGAATTAGATCGCGATGGG
AAAAAATTCGGTTAAGGCCAGGGGGAAAGAAAAAATATAAATTAAAACATATAGTATGGGCAAGCAGGGA
GCTAGAACGATTCGCAGTTAATCCTGGCCTGTTAGAAACATCAGAAGGCTGTAGACAAATACTGGGACAG
CTACAACCATCCCTTCAGACAGGATCAGAAGAACTTAGATCATTATATAATACAGTAGCAACCCTCTATT
GTGTGCATCAAAGGATAGAGATAAAAGACACCAAGGAAGCTTTAGACAAGATAGAGGAAGAGCAAAACAA
AAGTAAGACCACCGCACAGCAAGCGGCCGGCCGCTGATCTTCAGACCTGGAGGAGGAGATATGAGGGACA
ATTGGAGAAGTGAATTATATAAATATAAAGTAGTAAAAATTGAACCATTAGGAGTAGCACCCACCAAGGC
AAAGAGAAGAGTGGTGCAGAGAGAAAAAAGAGCAGTGGGAATAGGAGCTTTGTTCCTTGGGTTCTTGGGA
GCAGCAGGAAGCACTATGGGCGCAGCGTCAATGACGCTGACGGTACAGGCCAGACAATTATTGTCTGGTA
TAGTGCAGCAGCAGAACAATTTGCTGAGGGCTATTGAGGCGCAACAGCATCTGTTGCAACTCACAGTCTG
GGGCATCAAGCAGCTCCAGGCAAGAATCCTGGCTGTGGAAAGATACCTAAAGGATCAACAGCTCCTGGGG
ATTTGGGGTTGCTCTGGAAAACTCATTTGCACCACTGCTGTGCCTTGGAATGCTAGTTGGAGTAATAAAT
CTCTGGAACAGATTTGGAATCACACGACCTGGATGGAGTGGGACAGAGAAATTAACAATTACACAAGCTT
AATACACTCCTTAATTGAAGAATCGCAAAACCAGCAAGAAAAGAATGAACAAGAATTATTGGAATTAGAT
AAATGGGCAAGTTTGTGGAATTGGTTTAACATAACAAATTGGCTGTGGTATATAAAATTATTCATAATGA
TAGTAGGAGGCTTGGTAGGTTTAAGAATAGTTTTTGCTGTACTTTCTATAGTGAATAGAGTTAGGCAGGG
ATATTCACCATTATCGTTTCAGACCCACCTCCCAACCCCGAGGGGACCCGACAGGCCCGAAGGAATAGAA
GAAGAAGGTGGAGAGAGAGACAGAGACAGATCCATTCGATTAGTGAACGGATCTCGACGGTATCGCCGAA
TTCACAAATGGCAGTATTCATCCACAATTTTAAAAGAAAAGGGGGGATTGGGGGGTACAGTGCAGGGGAA
AGAATAGTAGACATAATAGCAACAGACATACAAACTAAAGAATTACAAAAACAAATTACAAAAATTCAAA
ATTTTCGGGTTTATTACAGGGACAGCAGAGATCCAGTTTGGACTAGTCGTGAGGCTCCGGTGCCCGTCAG
TGGGCAGAGCGCACATCGCCCACAGTCCCCGAGAAGTTGGGGGGAGGGGTCGGCAATTGAACCGGTGCCT
AGAGAAGGTGGCGCGGGGTAAACTGGGAAAGTGATGTCGTGTACTGGCTCCGCCTTTTTCCCGAGGGTGG
GGGAGAACCGTATATAAGTGCAGTAGTCGCCGTGAACGTTCTTTTTCGCAACGGGTTTGCCGCCAGAACA
CAGGTAAGTGCCGTGTGTGGTTCCCGCGGGCCTGGCCTCTTTACGGGTTATGGCCCTTGCGTGCCTTGAA
TTACTTCCACCTGGCTGCAGTACGTGATTCTTGATCCCGAGCTTCGGGTTGGAAGTGGGTGGGAGAGTTC
GAGGCCTTGCGCTTAAGGAGCCCCTTCGCCTCGTGCTTGAGTTGAGGCCTGGCCTGGGCGCTGGGGCCGC
CGCGTGCGAATCTGGTGGCACCTTCGCGCCTGTCTCGCTGCTTTCGATAAGTCTCTAGCCATTTAAAATT
TTTGATGACCTGCTGCGACGCTTTTTTTCTGGCAAGATAGTCTTGTAAATGCGGGCCAAGATCTGCACAC
TGGTATTTCGGTTTTTGGGGCCGCGGGCGGCGACGGGGCCCGTGCGTCCCAGCGCACATGTTCGGCGAGG
CGGGGCCTGCGAGCGCGGCCACCGAGAATCGGACGGGGGTAGTCTCAAGCTGGCCGGCCTGCTCTGGTGC
CTGGCCTCGCGCCGCCGTGTATCGCCCCGCCCTGGGCGGCAAGGCTGGCCCGGTCGGCACCAGTTGCGTG
AGCGGAAAGATGGCCGCTTCCCGGCCCTGCTGCAGGGAGCTCAAAATGGAGGACGCGGCGCTCGGGAGAG
CGGGCGGGTGAGTCACCCACACAAAGGAAAAGGGCCTTTCCGTCCTCAGCCGTCGCTTCATGTGACTCCA
CGGAGTACCGGGCGCCGTCCAGGCACCTCGATTAGTTCTCGAGCTTTTGGAGTACGTCGTCTTTAGGTTG
GGGGGAGGGGTTTTATGCGATGGAGTTTCCCCACACTGAGTGGGTGGAGACTGAAGTTAGGCCAGCTTGG
CACTTGATGTAATTCTCCTTGGAATTTGCCCTTTTTGAGTTTGGATCTTGGTTCATTCTCAAGCCTCAGA
CAGTGGTTCAAAGTTTTTTTCTTCCATTTCAGGTGTCGTGAAGCGGCCCTGCAGATATCAACAAGTTTGT
ACAAAAAAGCAGAAGGGCCGTCAAGGCCCACCATGCCCGTGCCAGCCTCCTGGCCCCACCTTCCTAGTCC
TTTCCTGCTGATGACGCTACTGCTGGGGAGACTCACAGGAGTGGCAGGTGAGGACGAGCTACAGGTGATT
CAGCCTGAAAAGTCCGTATCAGTTGCAGCTGGAGAGTCGGCCACTCTGCGCTGTGCTATGACGTCCCTGA
TCCCTGTGGGGCCCATCATGTGGTTTAGAGGAGCTGGAGCAGGCCGGGAATTAATCTACAATCAGAAAGA
AGGCCACTTCCCACGGGTAACAACTGTTTCAGAACTCACAAAGAGAAACAACCTGGACTTTTCCATCAGC
ATCAGTAACATCACCCCAGCAGACGCCGGCACCTACTACTGTGTGAAGTTCCAGAAAGGGAGCCCTGACG
ACGTGGAGTTTAAGTCTGGAGCAGGCACTGAGCTGTCTGTGCGCGCCAAACCCTCTGCCCCCGTGGTATC
GGGCCCTGCGGTGAGGGCCACACCTGAGCACACAGTGAGCTTCACCTGCGAGTCCCATGGCTTCTCTCCC
AGAGACATCACCCTGAAATGGTTCAAAAATGGGAATGAGCTCTCAGACTTCCAGACCAACGTGGACCCCG
CAGGAGACAGTGTGTCCTACAGCATCCACAGCACAGCCAGGGTGGTGCTGACCCGTGGGGACGTTCACTC
TCAAGTCATCTGCGAGATAGCCCACATCACCTTGCAGGGGGACCCTCTTCGTGGGACTGCCAACTTGTCT
GAGGCCATCCGAGTTCCACCCACCTTGGAGGTTACTCAACAGCCCATGAGGGCAGAGAACCAGGCAAACG
TCACCTGCCAGGTGAGCAATTTCTACCCCCGGGGACTACAGCTGACCTGGTTGGAGAATGGAAATGTGTC
CCGGACAGAAACAGCTTCGACCCTCATAGAGAACAAGGATGGCACCTACAACTGGATGAGCTGGCTCCTG
GTGAACACCTGTGCCCACAGGGACGATGTGGTGCTCACCTGTCAGGTGGAGCATGATGGGCAGCAAGCAG
TCAGCAAAAGCTATGCCCTGGAGATCTCAGCGCACCAGAAGGAGCACGGCTCAGATATCACCCATGAAGC
AGCGCTGGCTCCTACTGCTCCACTCCTCGTAGCTCTCCTCCTGGGCCCCAAGCTGCTACTGGTGGTTGGT
GTCTCTGCCATCTACATCTGCTGGAAACAGAAGGCCTAAGGCCTCATGGGCCCAGCTTTCTTGTACAAAG
TGGTGATATCCAATTAACCCTCACTAAAGGGATGTATAATGATGTGTGTAAATTCCCTATAGTGAGTCGT
ATTACCACCCAACTTTTCTATACAAAGTGGTTGATATCCAGCACAGTGGCGGCCGCTCGAGTCTAGAGGG
CCCGCGGTTCGAAGGTAAGCCTATCCCTAACCCTCTCCTCGGTCTCGATTCTACGCGTACCGGTTAGTAA
TGAGATCCCTCCCCCCCCCCTAACGTTACTGGCCGAAGCCGCTTGGAATAAGGCCGGTGTGCGTTTGTCT
ATATGTTATTTTCCACCATATTGCCGTCTTTTGGCAATGTGAGGGCCCGGAAACCTGGCCCTGTCTTCTT
GACGAGCATTCCTAGGGGTCTTTCCCCTCTCGCCAAAGGAATGCAAGGTCTGTTGAATGTCGTGAAGGAA
GCAGTTCCTCTGGAAGCTTCTTGAAGACAAACAACGTCTGTAGCGACCCTTTGCAGGCAGCGGAACCCCC
CACCTGGCGACAGGTGCCTCTGCGGCCAAAAGCCACGTGTATAAGATACACCTGCAAAGGCGGCACAACC
CCAGTGCCACGTTGTGAGTTGGATAGTTGTGGAAAGAGTCAAATGGCTCTCCTCAAGCGTATTCAACAAG
GGGCTGAAGGATGCCCAGAAGGTACCCCATTGTATGGGATCTGATCTGGGGCCTCGGTGCACATGCTTTA
CATGTGTTTAGTCGAGGTTAAAAAAACGTCTAGGCCCCCCGAACCACGGGGACGTGGTTTTCCTTTGAAA
AACACGATGATAATATGGCCACACATATGGTGAGCAAGGGCGAGGAGCTGTTCACCGGGGTGGTGCCCAT
CCTGGTCGAGCTGGACGGCGACGTAAACGGCCACAAGTTCAGCGTGTCCGGCGAGGGCGAGGGCGATGCC
ACCTACGGCAAGCTGACCCTGAAGTTCATCTGCACCACCGGCAAGCTGCCCGTGCCCTGGCCCACCCTCG
TGACCACCCTGACCTACGGCGTGCAGTGCTTCAGCCGCTACCCCGACCACATGAAGCAGCACGACTTCTT
CAAGTCCGCCATGCCCGAAGGCTACGTCCAGGAGCGCACCATCTTCTTCAAGGACGACGGCAACTACAAG
ACCCGCGCCGAGGTGAAGTTCGAGGGCGACACCCTGGTGAACCGCATCGAGCTGAAGGGCATCGACTTCA
AGGAGGACGGCAACATCCTGGGGCACAAGCTGGAGTACAACTACAACAGCCACAACGTCTATATCATGGC
CGACAAGCAGAAGAACGGCATCAAGGTGAACTTCAAGATCCGCCACAACATCGAGGACGGCAGCGTGCAG
CTCGCCGACCACTACCAGCAGAACACCCCCATCGGCGACGGCCCCGTGCTGCTGCCCGACAACCACTACC
TGAGCACCCAGTCCGCCCTGAGCAAAGACCCCAACGAGAAGCGCGATCACATGGTCCTGCTGGAGTTCGT
GACCGCCGCCGGGATCACTCTCGGCATGGACGAGCTGTACAAGTAAATCGATAGATCCTAATCAACCTCT
GGATTACAAAATTTGTGAAAGATTGACTGGTATTCTTAACTATGTTGCTCCTTTTACGCTATGTGGATAC
GCTGCTTTAATGCCTTTGTATCATGCTATTGCTTCCCGTATGGCTTTCATTTTCTCCTCCTTGTATAAAT
CCTGGTTGCTGTCTCTTTATGAGGAGTTGTGGCCCGTTGTCAGGCAACGTGGCGTGGTGTGCACTGTGTT
TGCTGACGCAACCCCCACTGGTTGGGGCATTGCCACCACCTGTCAGCTCCTTTCCGGGACTTTCGCTTTC
CCCCTCCCTATTGCCACGGCGGAACTCATCGCCGCCTGCCTTGCCCGCTGCTGGACAGGGGCTCGGCTGT
TGGGCACTGACAATTCCGTGGTGTTGTCGGGGAAATCATCGTCCTTTCCTTGGCTGCTCGCCTGTGTTGC
CACCTGGATTCTGCGCGGGACGTCCTTCTGCTACGTCCCTTCGGCCCTCAATCCAGCGGACCTTCCTTCC
CGCGGCCTGCTGCCGGCTCTGCGGCCTCTTCCGCGTCTTCGCCTTCGCCCTCAGACGAGTCGGATCTCCC
TTTGGGCCGCCTCCCCGCCTGAGATCCTTTAAGACCAATGACTTACAAGGCAGCTGTAGATCTTAGCCAC
TTTTTAAAAGAAAAGGGGGGACTGGAAGGGCTAATTCACTCCCAACGAAGACAAGATCTGCTTTTTGCTT
GTACTGGGTCTCTCTGGTTAGACCAGATCTGAGCCTGGGAGCTCTCTGGCTAACTAGGGAACCCACTGCT
TAAGCCTCAATAAAGCTTGCCTTGAGTGCTTCAAGTAGTGTGTGCCCGTCTGTTGTGTGACTCTGGTAAC
TAGAGATCCCTCAGACCCTTTTAGTCAGTGTGGAAAATCTCTAGCAGTAGTAGTTCATGTCATCTTATTA
TTCAGTATTTATAACTTGCAAAGAAATGAATATCAGAGAGTGAGAGGCCCGGGTTAATTAAGGAAAGGGC
TAGATCATTCTTGAAGACGAAAGGGCCTCGTGATACGCCTATTTTTATAGGTTAATGTCATGATAATAAT
GGTTTCTTAGACGTCAGGTGGCACTTTTCGGGGAAATGTGCGCGGAACCCCTATTTGTTTATTTTTCTAA
ATACATTCAAATATGTATCCGCTCATGAGACAATAACCCTGATAAATGCTTCAATAATATTGAAAAAGGA
AGAGTATGAGTATTCAACATTTCCGTGTCGCCCTTATTCCCTTTTTTGCGGCATTTTGCCTTCCTGTTTT
TGCTCACCCAGAAACGCTGGTGAAAGTAAAAGATGCTGAAGATCAGTTGGGTGCACGAGTGGGTTACATC
GAACTGGATCTCAACAGCGGTAAGATCCTTGAGAGTTTTCGCCCCGAAGAACGTTTTCCAATGATGAGCA
CTTTTAAAGTTCTGCTATGTGGCGCGGTATTATCCCGTGTTGACGCCGGGCAAGAGCAACTCGGTCGCCG
CATACACTATTCTCAGAATGACTTGGTTGAGTACTCACCAGTCACAGAAAAGCATCTTACGGATGGCATG
ACAGTAAGAGAATTATGCAGTGCTGCCATAACCATGAGTGATAACACTGCGGCCAACTTACTTCTGACAA
CGATCGGAGGACCGAAGGAGCTAACCGCTTTTTTGCACAACATGGGGGATCATGTAACTCGCCTTGATCG
TTGGGAACCGGAGCTGAATGAAGCCATACCAAACGACGAGCGTGACACCACGATGCCTGTAGCAATGGCA
ACAACGTTGCGCAAACTATTAACTGGCGAACTACTTACTCTAGCTTCCCGGCAACAATTAATAGACTGGA
TGGAGGCGGATAAAGTTGCAGGACCACTTCTGCGCTCGGCCCTTCCGGCTGGCTGGTTTATTGCTGATAA
ATCTGGAGCCGGTGAGCGTGGGTCTCGCGGTATCATTGCAGCACTGGGGCCAGATGGTAAGCCCTCCCGT
ATCGTAGTTATCTACACGACGGGGAGTCAGGCAACTATGGATGAACGAAATAGACAGATCGCTGAGATAG
GTGCCTCACTGATTAAGCATTGGTAACTGTCAGACCAAGTTTACTCATATATACTTTAGATTGATTTAAA
ACTTCATTTTTAATTTAAAAGGATCTAGGTGAAGATCCTTTTTGATAATCTCATGACCAAAATCCCTTAA
CGTGAGTTTTCGTTCCACTGAGCGTCAGACCCCGTAGAAAAGATCAAAGGATCTTCTTGAGATCCTTTTT
TTCTGCGCGTAATCTGCTGCTTGCAAACAAAAAAACCACCGCTACCAGCGGTGGTTTGTTTGCCGGATCA
AGAGCTACCAACTCTTTTTCCGAAGGTAACTGGCTTCAGCAGAGCGCAGATACCAAATACTGTTCTTCTA
GTGTAGCCGTAGTTAGGCCACCACTTCAAGAACTCTGTAGCACCGCCTACATACCTCGCTCTGCTAATCC
TGTTACCAGTGGCTGCTGCCAGTGGCGATAAGTCGTGTCTTACCGGGTTGGACTCAAGACGATAGTTACC
GGATAAGGCGCAGCGGTCGGGCTGAACGGGGGGTTCGTGCACACAGCCCAGCTTGGAGCGAACGACCTAC
ACCGAACTGAGATACCTACAGCGTGAGCTATGAGAAAGCGCCACGCTTCCCGAAGGGAGAAAGGCGGACA
GGTATCCGGTAAGCGGCAGGGTCGGAACAGGAGAGCGCACGAGGGAGCTTCCAGGGGGAAACGCCTGGTA
TCTTTATAGTCCTGTCGGGTTTCGCCACCTCTGACTTGAGCGTCGATTTTTGTGATGCTCGTCAGGGGGG
CGGAGCCTATGGAAAAACGCCAGCAACGCGGCCTTTTTACGGTTCCTGGCCTTTTGCTGGCCTTTTGCTC
ACATGTTCTTTCCTGCGTTATCCCCTGATTCTGTGGATAACCGTATTACCGCCTTTGAGTGAGCTGATAC
CGCTCGCCGCAGCCGAACGACCGAGCGCAGCGAGTCAGTGAGCGAGGAAGCGGAAGAGCGCCCAATACGC
AAACCGCCTCTCCCCGCGCGTTGGCCGATTCATTAATGCAGCAAGCTCATGGCTGACTAATTTTTTTTAT
TTATGCAGAGGCCGAGGCCGCCTCGGCCTCTGAGCTATTCCAGAAGTAGTGAGGAGGCTTTTTTGGAGGC
CTAGGCTTTTGCAAAAAGCTCCCCGTGGCACGACAGGTTTCCCGACTGGAAAGCGGGCAGTGAGCGCAAC
GCAATTAATGTGAGTTAGCTCACTCATTAGGCACCCCAGGCTTTACACTTTATGCTTCCGGCTCGTATGT
TGTGTGGAATTGTGAGCGGATAACAATTTCACACAGGAAACAGCTATGACATGATTACGAATTTCACAAA
TAAAGCATTTTTTTCACTGCATTCTAGTTGTGGTTTGTCCAAACTCATCAATGTATCTTATCATGTCTGG
ATCAACTGGATAACTCAAGCTAACCAAAATCATCCCAAACTTCCCACCCCATACCCTATTACCACTGCCA
ATTACCTGTGGTTTCATTTACTCTAAACCTGTGATTCCTCTGAATTATTTTCATTTTAAAGAAATTGTAT
TTGTTAAATATGTACTACAAACTTAGTAGT
Features (pLannotate 1.2.2; 30 found; start..end, strand, type, name):
    377..634     +  LTR            5' LTR (truncated): truncated 5' long terminal repeat (LTR) from HIV-1
    681..806     +  misc_feature   HIV-1 Ψ: packaging signal of human immunodeficiency virus type 1
    790..1128    +  CDS            HIV-1 gag (fragment): gag protein from human immunodeficiency virus 1; gag
   1303..1536    +  misc_feature   RRE: The Rev response element (RRE) of HIV-1 allows for Rev-dependent mRNA export from the nucleus to the cytoplasm.
   1913..2013    +  CDS            Rev (fragment): human immunodeficiency virus 1 (HIV-1) Rev protein; rev; enhances nuclear export of unspliced and incompletely spliced viral mRNAs
   2058..2175    +  misc_feature   cPPT/CTS: central polypurine tract and central termination sequence of HIV-1
   2223..3401    +  promoter       EF-1α promoter: strong constitutive promoter for human elongation factor EF-1α
   3422..3442    +  protein_bind   attB1: mutant version of attB; core recombination site for the Gateway® BP reaction BP Clonase™
   3463..4656    +  CDS            SIRPB1: SIRB1_HUMAN - Experimental evidence at protein level: Swiss-Prot protein existence level 1. Immunoglobulin-like cell surface receptor involved in the negative regulation of receptor tyrosine kinase-coupled signaling processes. Participates also in the recruitment of tyrosine kinase SYK. Triggers activation of myeloid cells when associated with TYROBP (PubMed:10604985). From Homo sapiens (Human).
   4673..4693    -  protein_bind   attB2: mutant version of attB; core recombination site for the Gateway® BP reaction BP Clonase™
   4702..4720    +  promoter       T3 promoter: promoter for bacteriophage T3 RNA polymerase
   4746..4764    -  promoter       T7 promoter: promoter for bacteriophage T7 RNA polymerase
   4770..4788    -  protein_bind   attB4 (fragment): mutant version of attB; core recombination site for the Gateway® BP reaction BP Clonase™
   4844..4885    +  CDS            V5 tag: epitope tag from simian virus 5
   5011..5473    +  misc_feature   IRES: internal ribosome entry site (IRES) of the encephalomyocarditis virus (EMCV)
   5487..6206    +  CDS            EGFP: the original enhanced GFP (Yang et al., 1996) mammalian codon-optimized
   6220..6808    +  misc_feature   WPRE: woodchuck hepatitis virus posttranscriptional regulatory element
   6816..6881    +  CDS            nef (fragment): NEF_HV1Z2 - Experimental evidence at protein level: Swiss-Prot protein existence level 1. Extracellular Nef protein targets CD4(+) T-lymphocytes for apoptosis by interacting with CXCR4 surface receptors. From Human immunodeficiency virus type 1 group M subtype D (isolate Z2/CDC-Z34) (HIV-1).
   6883..7116    +  LTR            3' LTR (ΔU3): self-inactivating 3' long terminal repeat (LTR) from HIV-1
   7321..7425    +  promoter       AmpR promoter: bla
   7426..8286    +  CDS            AmpR: β-lactamase; bla; confers resistance to ampicillin, carbenicillin, and related antibiotics
   8457..9045    +  rep_origin     ori: high-copy-number ColE1/pMB1/pBR322/pUC origin of replication
   9228..9282    +  CDS            lacI (fragment): lac repressor; lacI; The lac repressor binds to the lac operator to inhibit transcription in E. coli. This inhibition can be relieved by adding lactose or isopropyl-β-D-thiogalactopyranoside (IPTG).
   9288..9381    +  rep_origin     SV40 ori (fragment): SV40 origin of replication
   9406..9443    +  CDS            lacI (fragment): lac repressor; lacI; The lac repressor binds to the lac operator to inhibit transcription in E. coli. This inhibition can be relieved by adding lactose or isopropyl-β-D-thiogalactopyranoside (IPTG).
   9456..9477    +  protein_bind   CAP binding site: CAP binding activates transcription in the presence of cAMP. E. coli catabolite activator protein
   9492..9522    +  promoter       lac promoter: promoter for the E. coli lac operon
   9530..9546    +  protein_bind   lac operator: The lac repressor binds to the lac operator to inhibit transcription in E. coli. This inhibition can be relieved by adding lactose or isopropyl-β-D-thiogalactopyranoside (IPTG). lac repressor encoded by lacI
   9580..9663    +  polyA_signal   SV40 poly(A) signal (fragment): SV40 polyadenylation signal
   9830..329     +  CDS            nef (fragment) (across the origin): NEF_HV1BR - Experimental evidence at protein level: Swiss-Prot protein existence level 1. Extracellular Nef protein targets CD4(+) T-lymphocytes for apoptosis by interacting with CXCR4 surface receptors (PubMed:14990729). From Human immunodeficiency virus type 1 group M subtype B (isolate BRU/LAI) (HIV-1).
