[The description below was written by a language model from this plasmid's Addgene catalogue record and pLannotate feature annotations shown in this document.]
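Description:
pHAGE-SIRPB1-R124Q is an HIV-1-based lentiviral expression plasmid of about 9.8 kb, built on the pHAGE backbone, that delivers a point-mutant human SIRPB1 open reading frame into mammalian cells. It is maintained in E. coli through a high-copy ColE1/pUC-type origin and selected with ampicillin via the β-lactamase gene. The recorded host is a recombination-deficient strain of the kind generally chosen to keep LTR-containing plasmids stable. The viral portion carries a truncated 5' LTR, the Ψ packaging signal with an adjoining gag fragment, the Rev response element, the cPPT/CTS and a U3-deleted 3' LTR. These elements allow the transfer RNA to be packaged when helper functions are supplied in trans, and they leave the integrated provirus self-inactivating.

Between the LTRs, the constitutive human EF-1α promoter drives the SIRPB1 coding sequence, which was inserted by Gateway recombination and is flanked by attB1 and attB2 sites. SIRPB1 encodes an immunoglobulin-like myeloid cell-surface receptor, and here it bears the R124Q substitution. Downstream lie residual T3 and T7 promoter sequences, a V5 epitope tag annotation, an EMCV IRES followed by EGFP, and a WPRE that enhances transcript expression. The IRES lets EGFP be translated from the same transcript, so it marks transduced cells. The record does not state whether the V5 tag is fused in frame to SIRPB1, and its position beyond attB2 and the intervening elements leaves this uncertain. The construct comes from a large-scale effort to functionally annotate somatic cancer mutations, where it is used for stable expression of the variant.
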