Addgene plasmid #116679: pHAGE-SIRPB1-R124Q
Purpose: Lentiviral expression of SIRPB1 R124Q
Depositing lab: Gordon Mills & Kenneth Scott. Depositing organization: Baylor College of Medicine. Publication: Systematic Functional Annotation of Somatic Mutations in Cancer. Ng PK, Li J, Jeong KJ, Shao S, Chen H, Tsang YH, Sengupta S, Wang Z, Bhavana VH, Tran R, Soewito S, Minussi DC, Moreno D, Kong K, Dogruluk T, Lu H, Gao J, Tokheim C, Zhou DC, Johnson AM, Zeng J, Ip CKM, Ju Z, Wester M, Yu S, Li Y, Vellano CP, Schultz N, Karchin R, Ding L, Lu Y, Cheung LWT, Chen K, Shaw KR, Meric-Bernstam F, Scott KL, Yi S, Sahni N, Liang H, Mills GB. Cancer Cell. 2018 Mar 12;33(3):450-462.e10. doi: 10.1016/j.ccell.2018.01.021. PubMed 29533785.
Backbone
  Vector backbone: pHAGE
  Vector type: Lentiviral
Growth in bacteria
  Bacterial resistance: Ampicillin, 100 μg/mL
  Growth temperature: 37°C
  Growth strain: Stbl3
  Copy number: High Copy
Gene/Insert
  Gene/Insert name: SIRPB1
  Species: H. sapiens (human)
  Mutation: R124Q
  Entrez Gene: SIRPB1 (a.k.a. CD172b, FLJ26614, SIRP-BETA-1, DKFZp686A05192)
  Cloning method: Gateway Cloning
Terms and licenses: Academic/Nonprofit Terms; Industry Terms: Not Available to Industry
How to cite: pHAGE-SIRPB1-R124Q was a gift from Gordon Mills & Kenneth Scott (Addgene plasmid # 116679 ; http://n2t.net/addgene:116679 ; RRID:Addgene_116679)
