>Addgene plasmid #116679 | pHAGE-SIRPB1-R124Q | depositor partial sequence | sequence record 219554 | insert
ATGCCCGTGCCAGCCTCCTGGCCCCACCTTCCTAGTCCTTTCCTGCTGATGACGCTACTGCTGGGGAGAC
TCACAGGAGTGGCAGGTGAGGACGAGCTACAGGTGATTCAGCCTGAAAAGTCCGTATCAGTTGCAGCTGG
AGAGTCGGCCACTCTGCGCTGTGCTATGACGTCCCTGATCCCTGTGGGGCCCATCATGTGGTTTAGAGGA
GCTGGAGCAGGCCGGGAATTAATCTACAATCAGAAAGAAGGCCACTTCCCACGGGTAACAACTGTTTCAG
AACTCACAAAGAGAAACAACCTGGACTTTTCCATCAGCATCAGTAACATCACCCCAGCAGACGCCGGCAC
CTACTACTGTGTGAAGTTCCAGAAAGGGAGCCCTGACGACGTGGAGTTTAAGTCTGGAGCAGGCACTGAG
CTGTCTGTGCGCGCCAAACCCTCTGCCCCCGTGGTATCGGGCCCTGCGGTGAGGGCCACACCTGAGCACA
CAGTGAGCTTCACCTGCGAGTCCCATGGCTTCTCTCCCAGAGACATCACCCTGAAATGGTTCAAAAATGG
GAATGAGCTCTCAGACTTCCAGACCAACGTGGACCCCGCAGGAGACAGTGTGTCCTACAGCATCCACAGC
ACAGCCAGGGTGGTGCTGACCCGTGGGGACGTTCACTCTCAAGTCATCTGCGAGATAGCCCACATCACCT
TGCAGGGGGACCCTCTTCGTGGGACTGCCAACTTGTCTGAGGCCATCCGAGTTCCACCCACCTTGGAGGT
TACTCAACAGCCCATGAGGGCAGAGAACCAGGCAAACGTCACCTGCCAGGTGAGCAATTTCTACCCCCGG
GGACTACAGCTGACCTGGTTGGAGAATGGAAATGTGTCCCGGACAGAAACAGCTTCGACCCTCATAGAGA
ACAAGGATGGCACCTACAACTGGATGAGCTGGCTCCTGGTGAACACCTGTGCCCACAGGGACGATGTGGT
GCTCACCTGTCAGGTGGAGCATGATGGGCAGCAAGCAGTCAGCAAAAGCTATGCCCTGGAGATCTCAGCG
CACCAGAAGGAGCACGGCTCAGATATCACCCATGAAGCAGCGCTGGCTCCTACTGCTCCACTCCTCGTAG
CTCTCCTCCTGGGCCCCAAGCTGCTACTGGTGGTTGGTGTCTCTGCCATCTACATCTGCTGGAAACAGAA
GGCCTAA
